Addgene plasmid #232997: pAG415Gal_Gcn4 9acidAHA
Purpose: Galactose iduced expression of Gcn4 9acidAHA in yeast
Depositing lab: Aseem Ansari & Tanja Mittag. Depositing organization: St. Jude Children's Research Hospital. Publication: Reconciling competing models on the roles of condensates and soluble complexes in transcription factor function. Bremer A, Lang WH, Kempen RP, Sweta K, Taylor AB, Borgia MB, Ansari AZ, Mittag T. bioRxiv [Preprint]. 2024 Nov 22:2024.11.21.624739. doi: 10.1101/2024.11.21.624739. PubMed 39605529.
Backbone
  Vector backbone: pAG415Gal-ccdB
  Backbone manufacturer: Susan Lindquist (Addgene #14145)
  Vector type: Yeast Expression
  Selectable markers: LEU2
Growth in bacteria
  Bacterial resistance: Ampicillin, 100 μg/mL
  Growth temperature: 37°C
  Growth strain: DH5alpha
  Copy number: High Copy
Gene/Insert
  Gene/Insert name: Gcn4 9acidA
  Species: S. cerevisiae (budding yeast)
  Mutation: E109A, E111A, E114A, D115A, E119A, D125A, D127A, D133A, D134A
  Promoter: Gal1
  Tag / fusion protein: TEV cleavage site (N terminal on insert); 3xHA (C terminal on insert)
  Cloning method: Gateway Cloning
Terms and licenses: Academic/Nonprofit Terms; Industry Terms: Not Available to Industry
Depositor comments: Please visit https://doi.org/10.1101/2024.11.21.624739 for bioRxiv preprint.
How to cite: pAG415Gal_Gcn4 9acidAHA was a gift from Aseem Ansari & Tanja Mittag (Addgene plasmid # 232997 ; http://n2t.net/addgene:232997 ; RRID:Addgene_232997)
