[The description below was written by a language model from this plasmid's Addgene catalogue record and pLannotate feature annotations shown in this document.]
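Description:
pAG415Gal_Gcn4 9acidAHA is a yeast expression plasmid built on the Gateway destination vector pAG415Gal-ccdB. It is a shuttle vector. In E. coli it replicates from a high-copy ColE1/pUC-type origin and is selected with ampicillin through the β-lactamase gene. In Saccharomyces cerevisiae it is maintained through a CEN6/ARS element, which gives stable, centromere-based low-copy inheritance, and is selected by leucine prototrophy from the LEU2 marker under its own promoter. An f1 origin, T3 and T7 promoters, and lac/lacZα remnants are carried over from the pBluescript/pRS-type backbone and play no role in the yeast expression cassette.

The payload sits between attB1 and attB2 sites left by Gateway recombination, which replaced the ccdB counter-selection cassette of the parent vector. Transcription is driven by the Gal4-regulated GAL1 promoter and ends at the CYC1 terminator, so expression is induced by galactose. The insert encodes the S. cerevisiae transcription factor Gcn4 with nine acidic residues changed to alanine (E109A, E111A, E114A, D115A, E119A, D125A, D127A, D133A, D134A). A TEV protease cleavage site lies at its N terminus, and a C-terminal 3xHA epitope tag allows detection or immunoprecipitation. The automated annotation does not label Gcn4 itself; part of the coding region is matched to cpc-1, the related amino-acid-starvation transcription factor of Neurospora crassa, which probably reflects sequence similarity.

The stated purpose is galactose-induced expression of this Gcn4 mutant in yeast. The associated study addresses the roles of condensates and soluble complexes in transcription factor function, but the record does not spell out the specific effect expected from the nine substitutions.
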