Features (pLannotate 1.2.2; 28 found; start..end, strand, type, name):
     70..573     -  misc_feature   CEN/ARS: S. cerevisiae CEN6 centromere fused to an autonomously replicating sequence
    610..714     +  promoter       AmpR promoter: bla
    715..1575    +  CDS            AmpR: β-lactamase; bla; confers resistance to ampicillin, carbenicillin, and related antibiotics
   1746..2334    +  rep_origin     ori: high-copy-number ColE1/pMB1/pBR322/pUC origin of replication
   2517..2609    +  CDS            lacI (fragment): lac repressor; lacI; The lac repressor binds to the lac operator to inhibit transcription in E. coli. This inhibition can be relieved by adding lactose or isopropyl-β-D-thiogalactopyranoside (IPTG).
   2622..2643    +  protein_bind   CAP binding site: CAP binding activates transcription in the presence of cAMP. E. coli catabolite activator protein
   2658..2688    +  promoter       lac promoter: promoter for the E. coli lac operon
   2696..2712    +  protein_bind   lac operator: The lac repressor binds to the lac operator to inhibit transcription in E. coli. This inhibition can be relieved by adding lactose or isopropyl-β-D-thiogalactopyranoside (IPTG). lac repressor encoded by lacI
   2757..2775    +  promoter       T3 promoter: promoter for bacteriophage T3 RNA polymerase
   2799..3240    +  promoter       GAL1 promoter: S. cerevisiae GAL1; inducible promoter, regulated by Gal4
   3255..3275    +  misc_feature   MCS (fragment): pBluescript multiple cloning site
   3279..3303    +  protein_bind   attB1: mutant version of attB; recombination site for the Gateway® BP reaction BP Clonase™
   3309..3325    +  CDS            TEV site (fragment): tobacco etch virus (TEV) protease recognition and cleavage site
   3498..3611    +  CDS            cpc-1 (fragment): CPC1_NEUCR - Experimental evidence at protein level: Swiss-Prot protein existence level 1. In N.crassa grown under amino acid starvation conditions, this protein is required for increasing the transcription of the genes coding for many amino acid biosynthetic pathways enzymes. This transcription factor binds and recognize the DNA sequence: 5'-TGACTC- 3'. From Neurospora crassa (strain ATCC 24698 / 74-OR23-1A / CBS 708.71 / DSM 1257 / FGSC 987).
   3690..3779    +  CDS            3xHA: three tandem HA epitope tags
   3790..3814    -  protein_bind   attB2: mutant version of attB; recombination site for the Gateway® BP reaction BP Clonase™
   3818..3843    +  misc_feature   MCS (fragment): pBluescript multiple cloning site
   3848..4095    +  terminator     CYC1 terminator: S. cerevisiae CYC1; transcription terminator for CYC1
   4114..4132    -  promoter       T7 promoter: promoter for bacteriophage T7 RNA polymerase
   4140..4295    +  CDS            lacZα (fragment): LacZα fragment of β-galactosidase; lacZ fragment
   4299..4727    +  rep_origin     f1 ori (sequence partly withheld): f1 bacteriophage origin of replication; arrow indicates direction of (+) strand synthesis
   4755..4807    -  misc_feature   bom (fragment): basis of mobility region from pBR322
   4838..4915    +  CDS            YO192_YEAST (fragment): Experimental evidence at protein level: Swiss-Prot protein existence level 1. From Saccharomyces cerevisiae (strain ATCC 204508 / S288c) (Baker's yeast).
   5055..5462    +  promoter       LEU2 promoter: S. cerevisiae LEU2
   5463..6557    +  CDS            LEU2: 3-isopropylmalate dehydrogenase, required for leucine biosynthesis; S. cerevisiae LEU2; yeast auxotrophic marker
   6919..7035    -  CDS            NFS1 (fragment): NFS1_YEAST - Also known as SPL1 From Saccharomyces cerevisiae (strain ATCC 204508 / S288c) (Baker's yeast).
   7034..7084    -  misc_feature   bom (fragment): basis of mobility region from pBR322
   7186..1       -  CDS            rop (fragment) (across the origin): Rop protein, which maintains plasmids at low copy number; rop
>Addgene plasmid #232997 | pAG415Gal_Gcn4 9acidAHA | addgene full sequence | sequence record 465899 | Addgene NGS Result
GACGAAAGGGCCTCGTGATACGCCTATTTTTATAGGTTAATGTCATGATAATAATGGTTTCTTAGGACGG
ATCGCTTGCCTGTAACTTACACGCGCCTCGTATCTTTTAATGATGGAATAATTTGGGAATTTACTCTGTG
TTTATTTATTTTTATGTTTTGTATTTGGATTTTAGAAAGTAAATAAAGAAGGTAGAAGAGTTACGGAATG
AAGAAAAAAAAATAAACAAAGGTTTAAAAAATTTCAACAAAAAGCGTACTTTACATATATATTTATTAGA
CAAGAAAAGCAGATTAAATAGATATACATTCGATTAACGATAAGTAAAATGTAAAATCACAGGATTTTCG
TGTGTGGTCTTCTACACAGACAAGATGAAACAATTCGGCATTAATACCTGAGAGCAGGAAGAGCAAGATA
AAAGGTAGTATTTGTTGGCGATCCCCCTAGAGTCTTTTACATCTTCGGAAAACAAAAACTATTTTTTCTT
TAATTTCTTTTTTTACTTTCTATTTTTAATTTATATATTTATATTAAAAAATTTAAATTATAATTATTTT
TATAGCACGTGATGAAAAGGACCCAGGTGGCACTTTTCGGGGAAATGTGCGCGGAACCCCTATTTGTTTA
TTTTTCTAAATACATTCAAATATGTATCCGCTCATGAGACAATAACCCTGATAAATGCTTCAATAATATT
GAAAAAGGAAGAGTATGAGTATTCAACATTTCCGTGTCGCCCTTATTCCCTTTTTTGCGGCATTTTGCCT
TCCTGTTTTTGCTCACCCAGAAACGCTGGTGAAAGTAAAAGATGCTGAAGATCAGTTGGGTGCACGAGTG
GGTTACATCGAACTGGATCTCAACAGCGGTAAGATCCTTGAGAGTTTTCGCCCCGAAGAACGTTTTCCAA
TGATGAGCACTTTTAAAGTTCTGCTATGTGGCGCGGTATTATCCCGTATTGACGCCGGGCAAGAGCAACT
CGGTCGCCGCATACACTATTCTCAGAATGACTTGGTTGAGTACTCACCAGTCACAGAAAAGCATCTTACG
GATGGCATGACAGTAAGAGAATTATGCAGTGCTGCCATAACCATGAGTGATAACACTGCGGCCAACTTAC
TTCTGACAACGATCGGAGGACCGAAGGAGCTAACCGCTTTTTTGCACAACATGGGGGATCATGTAACTCG
CCTTGATCGTTGGGAACCGGAGCTGAATGAAGCCATACCAAACGACGAGCGTGACACCACGATGCCTGTA
GCAATGGCAACAACGTTGCGCAAACTATTAACTGGCGAACTACTTACTCTAGCTTCCCGGCAACAATTAA
TAGACTGGATGGAGGCGGATAAAGTTGCAGGACCACTTCTGCGCTCGGCCCTTCCGGCTGGCTGGTTTAT
TGCTGATAAATCTGGAGCCGGTGAGCGTGGGTCTCGCGGTATCATTGCAGCACTGGGGCCAGATGGTAAG
CCCTCCCGTATCGTAGTTATCTACACGACGGGGAGTCAGGCAACTATGGATGAACGAAATAGACAGATCG
CTGAGATAGGTGCCTCACTGATTAAGCATTGGTAACTGTCAGACCAAGTTTACTCATATATACTTTAGAT
TGATTTAAAACTTCATTTTTAATTTAAAAGGATCTAGGTGAAGATCCTTTTTGATAATCTCATGACCAAA
ATCCCTTAACGTGAGTTTTCGTTCCACTGAGCGTCAGACCCCGTAGAAAAGATCAAAGGATCTTCTTGAG
ATCCTTTTTTTCTGCGCGTAATCTGCTGCTTGCAAACAAAAAAACCACCGCTACCAGCGGTGGTTTGTTT
GCCGGATCAAGAGCTACCAACTCTTTTTCCGAAGGTAACTGGCTTCAGCAGAGCGCAGATACCAAATACT
GTTCTTCTAGTGTAGCCGTAGTTAGGCCACCACTTCAAGAACTCTGTAGCACCGCCTACATACCTCGCTC
TGCTAATCCTGTTACCAGTGGCTGCTGCCAGTGGCGATAAGTCGTGTCTTACCGGGTTGGACTCAAGACG
ATAGTTACCGGATAAGGCGCAGCGGTCGGGCTGAACGGGGGGTTCGTGCACACAGCCCAGCTTGGAGCGA
ACGACCTACACCGAACTGAGATACCTACAGCGTGAGCTATGAGAAAGCGCCACGCTTCCCGAAGGGAGAA
AGGCGGACAGGTATCCGGTAAGCGGCAGGGTCGGAACAGGAGAGCGCACGAGGGAGCTTCCAGGGGGAAA
CGCCTGGTATCTTTATAGTCCTGTCGGGTTTCGCCACCTCTGACTTGAGCGTCGATTTTTGTGATGCTCG
TCAGGGGGGCGGAGCCTATGGAAAAACGCCAGCAACGCGGCCTTTTTACGGTTCCTGGCCTTTTGCTGGC
CTTTTGCTCACATGTTCTTTCCTGCGTTATCCCCTGATTCTGTGGATAACCGTATTACCGCCTTTGAGTG
AGCTGATACCGCTCGCCGCAGCCGAACGACCGAGCGCAGCGAGTCAGTGAGCGAGGAAGCGGAAGAGCGC
CCAATACGCAAACCGCCTCTCCCCGCGCGTTGGCCGATTCATTAATGCAGCTGGCACGACAGGTTTCCCG
ACTGGAAAGCGGGCAGTGAGCGCAACGCAATTAATGTGAGTTAGCTCACTCATTAGGCACCCCAGGCTTT
ACACTTTATGCTTCCGGCTCGTATGTTGTGTGGAATTGTGAGCGGATAACAATTTCACACAGGAAACAGC
TATGACCATGATTACGCCAAGCGCGCAATTAACCCTCACTAAAGGGAACAAAAGCTGGAGCTCTAGTACG
GATTAGAAGCCGCCGAGCGGGTGACAGCCCTCCGAAGGAAGACTCTCCTCCGTGCGTCCTCGTCTTCACC
GGTCGCGTTCCTGAAACGCAGATGTGCCTCGCGCCGCACTGCTCCGAACAATAAAGATTCTACAATACTA
GCTTTTATGGTTATGAAGAGGAAAAATTGGCAGTAACCTGGCCCCACAAACCTTCAAATGAACGAATCAA
ATTAACAACCATAGGATGATAATGCGATTAGTTTTTTAGCCTTATTTCTGGGGTAATTAATCAGCGAAGC
GATGATTTTTGATCTATTAACAGATATATAAATGCAAAAACTGCATAACCACTTTAACTAATACTTTCAA
CATTTTCGGTTTGTATTACTTCTTATTCAAATGTAATAAAAGTATCAACAAAAAATTGTTAATATACCTC
TATACTTTAACGTCAAGGAGAAAAAACCCCGGATTCTAGAACTAGTGGATCCCCCATCACAAGTTTGTAC
AAAAAAGCAGGCTTCGAGAACCTGTATTTTCAGGGTCATATGAGCACCGATAGCACCCCGATGTTTGCAT
ATGCCAATCTGGCAGCAAATAGCAAAGCATGGACCAGCCTGTTTGCAAATGCAATTCCGGTTACCACCGC
AGCAGTTAGCCTGGCAGATAAAGCAATTGAAAGCGGTAGCGGTTCAGGTAGCGGTAGTCCGGAATCCAGT
GATCCTGCTGCTCTAAAACGTGCTAGAAACACTGAAGCCGCCAGGCGTTCTCGTGCGAGAAAGTTGCAAA
GAATGAAACAACTTGAAGACAAGGTTGAAGAATTGCTTTCGAAAAATTATCACTTGGAAAATGAGGTTGC
CAGATTAAAGAAATTAGTTGGCGAACGCACCGGTGGTGGATCCGGTGGTTACCCATACGATGTTCCTGAC
TATGCGGGCTATCCCTATGACGTCCCGGACTATGCAGGATCCTATCCGTATGACGTTCCAGATTACGCTG
CTCAGTAAGACCCAGCTTTCTTGTACAAAGTGGTGATGGGCTGCAGGAATTCGATATCAAGCTCGAGTCA
TGTAATTAGTTATGTCACGCTTACATTCACGCCCTCCCCCCACATCCGCTCTAACCGAAAAGGAAGGAGT
TAGACAACCTGAAGTCTAGGTCCCTATTTATTTTTTTATAGTTATGTTAGTATTAAGAACGTTATTTATA
TTTCAAATTTTTCTTTTTTTTCTGTACAGACGCGTGTACGCATGTAACATTATACTGAAAACCTTGCTTG
AGAAGGTTTTGGGACGCTCGAAGGCTTTAATTTGCGGCCGGTACCCAATTCGCCCTATAGTGAGTCGTAT
TACGCGCGCTCACTGGCCGTCGTTTTACAACGTCGTGACTGGGAAAACCCTGGCGTTACCCAACTTAATC
GCCTTGCAGCACATCCCCCTTTCGCCAGCTGGCGTAATAGCGAAGAGGCCCGCACCGATCGCCCTTCCCA
ACAGTTGCGCAGCCTGAATGGCGAATGG
[124 nt withheld, positions 4299-4422]
C
[91 nt withheld, positions 4424-4514]
A
[49 nt withheld, positions 4516-4564]
CCTTTGACGTTGGAGTCCACGTTCTTT
[37 nt withheld, positions 4592-4628]
ACCCTATCTCGGTCTATTCTTTTGATTTATAAGGGATTTTGCCGATTTCGGCCTATTGGTTAAAAAATGA
GCTGATTTAACAAAAATTTAACGCGAATTTTAACAAAATATTAACGCTTACAATTTCCTGATGCGGTATT
TTCTCCTTACGCATCTGTGCGGTATTTCACACCGCATATCGACCGGTCGAGGAGAACTTCTAGTATATCT
ACATACCTAATATTATTGCCTTATTAAAAATGGAATCCCAACAATTACATCAAAATCCACATTCTCTTCA
AAATCAATTGTCCTGTACTTCCTTGTTCATGTGTGTTCAAAAACGTTATATTTATAGGATAATTATACTC
TATTTCTCAACAAGTAATTGGTTGTTTGGCCGAGCGGTCTAAGGCGCCTGATTCAAGAAATATCTTGACC
GCAGTTAACTGTGGGAATACTCAGGTATCGTAAGATGCAAGAGTTCGAATCTCTTAGCAACCATTATTTT
TTTCCTCAACATAACGAGAACACACAGGGGCGCTATCGCACAGAATCAAATTCGATGACTGGAAATTTTT
TGTTAATTTCAGAGGTCGCCTGACGCATATACCTTTTTCAACTGAAAAATTGGGAGAAAAAGGAAAGGTG
AGAGCGCCGGAACCGGCTTTTCATATAGAATAGAGAAGCGTTCATGACTAAATGCTTGCATCACAATACT
TGAAGTTGACAATATTATTTAAGGACCTATTGTTTTTTCCAATAGGTGGTTAGCAATCGTCTTACTTTCT
AACTTTTCTTACCTTTTACATTTCAGCAATATATATATATATATTTCAAGGATATACCATTCTAATGTCT
GCCCCTAAGAAGATCGTCGTTTTGCCAGGTGACCACGTTGGTCAAGAAATCACAGCCGAAGCCATTAAGG
TTCTTAAAGCTATTTCTGATGTTCGTTCCAATGTCAAGTTCGATTTCGAAAATCATTTAATTGGTGGTGC
TGCTATCGATGCTACAGGTGTTCCACTTCCAGATGAGGCGCTGGAAGCCTCCAAGAAGGCTGATGCCGTT
TTGTTAGGTGCTGTGGGTGGTCCTAAATGGGGTACCGGTAGTGTTAGACCTGAACAAGGTTTACTAAAAA
TCCGTAAAGAACTTCAATTGTACGCCAACTTAAGACCATGTAACTTTGCATCCGACTCTCTTTTAGACTT
ATCTCCAATCAAGCCACAATTTGCTAAAGGTACTGACTTCGTTGTTGTCAGAGAATTAGTGGGAGGTATT
TACTTTGGTAAGAGAAAGGAAGACGATGGTGATGGTGTCGCTTGGGATAGTGAACAATACACCGTTCCAG
AAGTGCAAAGAATCACAAGAATGGCCGCTTTCATGGCCCTACAACATGAGCCACCATTGCCTATTTGGTC
CTTGGATAAAGCTAATGTTTTGGCCTCTTCAAGATTATGGAGAAAAACTGTGGAGGAAACCATCAAGAAC
GAATTCCCTACATTGAAGGTTCAACATCAATTGATTGATTCTGCCGCCATGATCCTAGTTAAGAACCCAA
CCCACCTAAATGGTATTATAATCACCAGCAACATGTTTGGTGATATCATCTCCGATGAAGCCTCCGTTAT
CCCAGGTTCCTTGGGTTTGTTGCCATCTGCGTCCTTGGCCTCTTTGCCAGACAAGAACACCGCATTTGGT
TTGTACGAACCATGCCACGGTTCTGCTCCAGATTTGCCAAAGAATAAGGTCAACCCTATCGCCACTATCT
TGTCTGCTGCAATGATGTTGAAATTGTCATTGAACTTGCCTGAAGAAGGTAAGGCCATTGAAGATGCAGT
TAAAAAGGTTTTGGATGCAGGTATCAGAACTGGTGATTTAGGTGGTTCCAACAGTACCACCGAAGTCGGT
GATGCTGTCGCCGAAGAAGTTAAGAAAATCCTTGCTTAAAAAGATTCTCTTTTTTTATGATATTTGTACA
TAAACTTTATAAATGAAATTCATAATAGAAACGACACGAAATTACAAAATGGAATATGTTCATAGGGTAG
ACGAAACTATATACGCAATCTACATACATTTATCAAGAAGGAGAAAAAGGAGGATGTAAAGGAATACAGG
TAAGCAAATTGATACTAATGGCTCAACGTGATAAGGAAAAAGAATTGCACTTTAACATTAATATTGACAA
GGAGGAGGGCACCACACAAAAAGTTAGGTGTAACAGAAAATCATGAAACTATGATTCCTAATTTATATAT
TGGAGGATTTTCTCTAAAAAAAAAAAAATACAACAAATAAAAAACACTCAATGACCTGACCATTTGATGG
AGTTTAAGTCAATACCTTCTTGAACCATTTCCCATAATGGTGAAAGTTCCCTCAAGAATTTTACTCTGTC
AGAAACGGCCTTAACGACGTAGTCGATATGGTGCACTCTCAGTACAATCTGCTCTGATGCCGCATAGTTA
AGCCAGCCCCGACACCCGCCAACACCCGCTGACGCGCCCTGACGGGCTTGTCTGCTCCCGGCATCCGCTT
ACAGACAAGCTGTGACCGTCTCCGGGAGCTGCATGTGTCAGAGGTTTTCACCGTCATCACCGAAACGCGC
GA
